>Addgene plasmid #132074 | pDONR221_SLC35E2B | addgene full sequence | sequence record 262962 | Addgene NGS Result
CTTTCCTGCGTTATCCCCTGATTCTGTGGATAACCGTATTACCGCCTTTGAGTGAGCTGATACCGCTCGC
CGCAGCCGAACGACCGAGCGCAGCGAGTCAGTGAGCGAGGAAGCGGAAGAGCGCCCAATACGCAAACCGC
CTCTCCCCGCGCGTTGGCCGATTCATTAATGCAGCTGGCACGACAGGTTTCCCGACTGGAAAGCGGGCAG
TGAGCGCAACGCAATTAATACGCGTACCGCTAGCCAGGAAGAGTTTGTAGAAACGCAAAAAGGCCATCCG
TCAGGATGGCCTTCTGCTTAGTTTGATGCCTGGCAGTTTATGGCGGGCGTCCTGCCCGCCACCCTCCGGG
CCGTTGCTTCACAACGTTCAAATCCGCTCCCGGCGGATTTGTCCTACTCAGGAGAGCGTTCACCGACAAA
CAACAGATAAAACGAAAGGCCCAGTCTTCCGACTGAGCCTTTCGTTTTATTTGATGCCTGGCAGTTCCCT
ACTCTCGCGTTAACGCTAGCATGGATGTTTTCCCAGTCACGACGTTGTAAAACGACGGCCAGTCTTAAGC
TCGGGCCCCAAATAATGATTTTATTTTGACTGATAGTGACCTGTTCGTTGCAACACATTGATGAGCAATG
CTTTTTTATAATGCCAACTTTGTACAAAAAAGCAGGCTCCACCATGAGCTCCTCTGTGAAGACACCTGCC
CTGGAGGAGCTGGTGCCAGGAAGCGAGGAGAAGCCAAAGGGCAGGTCTCCACTGAGCTGGGGATCCCTGT
TCGGACACCGCTCTGAGAAGATCGTGTTTGCCAAGAGCGACGGCGGCACCGATGAGAACGTGCTGACCGT
GACAATCACCGAGACCACAGTGATCGAGTCCGACCTGGGCGTGTGGAGCTCCAGGGCCCTGCTGTACCTG
ACACTGTGGTTCTTTTTCTCTTTTTGCACCCTGTTCCTGAATAAGTATATCCTGTCCCTGCTGGGAGGAG
AGCCTTCTATGCTGGGAGCCGTGCAGATGCTGAGCACCACAGTGATCGGCTGCGTGAAGACCCTGGTGCC
ATGCTGTCTGTACCAGCACAAGGCCAGGCTGTCCTATCCCCCTAACTTTCTGATGACAATGCTGTTCGTG
GGCCTGATGCGCTTTGCAACCGTGGTGCTGGGACTGGTGAGCCTGAAGAATGTGGCCGTGTCCTTCGCCG
AGACAGTGAAGTCTAGCGCCCCCATCTTTACCGTGATCATGTCTCGGATGATCCTGGGCGAGTACACAGG
CCTGCTGGTGAACCTGAGCCTGATCCCTGTGATGGGAGGACTGGCCCTGTGCACAGCAACCGAGATCAGC
TTTAATGTGCTGGGCTTCTCCGCCGCCCTGTCTACCAACATCATGGACTGTCTGCAGAACGTGTTCAGCA
AGAAGCTGCTGAGCGGCGATAAGTACAGATTCTCCGCCCCAGAGCTGCAGTTTTATACATCTGCCGCAGC
AGTGGCAATGCTGGTGCCAGCACGGGTGTTTTTCACCGACGTGCCTGTGATCGGCAGATCCGGCAAGTCC
TTCTCTTACAACCAGGACGTGGTGCTGCTGCTGCTGACAGATGGCGTGCTGTTTCACCTGCAGAGCGTGA
CCGCCTATGCCCTGATGGGCAAGATCTCCCCCGTGACATTCTCTGTGGCCAGCACCGTGAAGCACGCCCT
GAGCATCTGGCTGTCCGTGATCGTGTTTGGCAACAAGATCACCAGCCTGTCCGCCGTGGGAACAGCCCTG
GTGACCGTGGGCGTGCTGCTGTATAATAAGGCAAGGCAGCACCAGCAGGAGGCCCTGCAGTCCCTGGCAG
CAGCAACAGGAAGGGCACCAGACGATACCGTGGAGCCACTGCTGCCCCAGGATCCTAGACAGCACCCCGA
CCCAGCTTTCTTGTACAAAGTTGGCATTATAAGAAAGCATTGCTTATCAATTTGTTGCAACGAACAGGTC
ACTATCAGTCAAAATAAAATCATTATTTGCCATCCAGCTGATATCCCCTATAGTGAGTCGTATTACATGG
TCATAGCTGTTTCCTGGCAGCTCTGGCCCGTGTCTCAAAATCTCTGATGTTACATTGCACAAGATAAAAA
TATATCATCATGAACAATAAAACTGTCTGCTTACATAAACAGTAATACAAGGGGTGTTATGAGCCATATT
CAACGGGAAACGTCGAGGCCGCGATTAAATTCCAACATGGATGCTGATTTATATGGGTATAAATGGGCTC
GCGATAATGTCGGGCAATCAGGTGCGACAATCTATCGCTTGTATGGGAAGCCCGATGCGCCAGAGTTGTT
TCTGAAACATGGCAAAGGTAGCGTTGCCAATGATGTTACAGATGAGATGGTCAGACTAAACTGGCTGACG
GAATTTATGCCTCTTCCGACCATCAAGCATTTTATCCGTACTCCTGATGATGCATGGTTACTCACCACTG
CGATCCCCGGAAAAACAGCATTCCAGGTATTAGAAGAATATCCTGATTCAGGTGAAAATATTGTTGATGC
GCTGGCAGTGTTCCTGCGCCGGTTGCATTCGATTCCTGTTTGTAATTGTCCTTTTAACAGCGATCGCGTA
TTTCGTCTCGCTCAGGCGCAATCACGAATGAATAACGGTTTGGTTGATGCGAGTGATTTTGATGACGAGC
GTAATGGCTGGCCTGTTGAACAAGTCTGGAAAGAAATGCATAAACTTTTGCCATTCTCACCGGATTCAGT
CGTCACTCATGGTGATTTCTCACTTGATAACCTTATTTTTGACGAGGGGAAATTAATAGGTTGTATTGAT
GTTGGACGAGTCGGAATCGCAGACCGATACCAGGATCTTGCCATCCTATGGAACTGCCTCGGTGAGTTTT
CTCCTTCATTACAGAAACGGCTTTTTCAAAAATATGGTATTGATAATCCTGATATGAATAAATTGCAGTT
TCATTTGATGCTCGATGAGTTTTTCTAATCAGAATTGGTTAATTGGTTGTAACACTGGCAGAGCATTACG
CTGACTTGACGGGACGGCGCAAGCTCATGACCAAAATCCCTTAACGTGAGTTACGCGTCGTTCCACTGAG
CGTCAGACCCCGTAGAAAAGATCAAAGGATCTTCTTGAGATCCTTTTTTTCTGCGCGTAATCTGCTGCTT
GCAAACAAAAAAACCACCGCTACCAGCGGTGGTTTGTTTGCCGGATCAAGAGCTACCAACTCTTTTTCCG
AAGGTAACTGGCTTCAGCAGAGCGCAGATACCAAATACTGTTCTTCTAGTGTAGCCGTAGTTAGGCCACC
ACTTCAAGAACTCTGTAGCACCGCCTACATACCTCGCTCTGCTAATCCTGTTACCAGTGGCTGCTGCCAG
TGGCGATAAGTCGTGTCTTACCGGGTTGGACTCAAGACGATAGTTACCGGATAAGGCGCAGCGGTCGGGC
TGAACGGGGGGTTCGTGCACACAGCCCAGCTTGGAGCGAACGACCTACACCGAACTGAGATACCTACAGC
GTGAGCTATGAGAAAGCGCCACGCTTCCCGAAGGGAGAAAGGCGGACAGGTATCCGGTAAGCGGCAGGGT
CGGAACAGGAGAGCGCACGAGGGAGCTTCCAGGGGGAAACGCCTGGTATCTTTATAGTCCTGTCGGGTTT
CGCCACCTCTGACTTGAGCGTCGATTTTTGTGATGCTCGTCAGGGGGGCGGAGCCTATGGAAAAACGCCA
GCAACGCGGCCTTTTTACGGTTCCTGGCCTTTTGCTGGCCTTTTGCTCACATGTT
Features (pLannotate 1.2.2; 10 found; start..end, strand, type, name):
    121..213     +  CDS            lacI (fragment): lac repressor; lacI; The lac repressor binds to the lac operator to inhibit transcription in E. coli. This inhibition can be relieved by adding lactose or isopropyl-β-D-thiogalactopyranoside (IPTG).
    268..295     -  terminator     rrnB T2 terminator: transcription terminator T2 from the E. coli rrnB gene
    427..470     +  terminator     rrnB T1 terminator: Escherichia coli rrnB; transcription terminator T1 from the E. coli rrnB gene
    517..553     -  CDS            lacZα (fragment): LacZα fragment of β-galactosidase; lacZ fragment
    569..668     +  protein_bind   attL1: mutant version of attL; recombination site for the Gateway® LR reaction LR Clonase™
    674..1888    +  CDS            SLC35E2B: S352B_HUMAN - Also known as KIAA0447. Experimental evidence at transcript level: Swiss-Prot protein existence level 2. Putative transporter. From Homo sapiens (Human).
   1890..1989    -  protein_bind   attL2: mutant version of attL; recombination site for the Gateway® LR reaction LR Clonase™
   2007..2025    -  promoter       T7 promoter: promoter for bacteriophage T7 RNA polymerase
   2159..2968    +  CDS            KanR: aminoglycoside phosphotransferase; aph(3')-Ia; confers resistance to kanamycin in bacteria or G418 (Geneticin®) in eukaryotes
   3115..3703    +  rep_origin     ori: high-copy-number ColE1/pMB1/pBR322/pUC origin of replication
