[The description below was written by a language model from this plasmid's Addgene catalogue record and pLannotate feature annotations shown in this document.]
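Description:
pDONR221_SLC35E2B is a Gateway entry clone built on the pDONR221 backbone and carrying a codon-optimized open reading frame for human SLC35E2B, a putative transporter of the solute carrier 35 family. The plasmid is about 3.8 kb. It replicates in E. coli from a high-copy ColE1/pUC-type origin and is selected with kanamycin through an aminoglycoside phosphotransferase (KanR) gene. Although the catalogue lists the vector type as mammalian expression, the feature table shows no eukaryotic promoter or polyadenylation signal upstream or downstream of the insert. The construct is therefore a shuttle or storage clone rather than an expression plasmid in its own right.

The 1,215 bp SLC35E2B coding sequence lies between attL1 and attL2 sites, the product of a BP recombination into the donor vector. These sites allow directional, frame-preserving transfer of the ORF into any attR-containing destination vector through an LR Clonase reaction, which matches the stated purpose of subcloning into custom expression vectors. The rrnB T1 and T2 terminators upstream of the cassette insulate the insert from read-through transcription in bacteria, helping to limit unintended expression of a membrane protein. A T7 promoter sits just beyond attL2, oriented towards the insert on the opposite strand. The short lacI and lacZα fragments annotated nearby are backbone remnants and are unlikely to have any function. No epitope tags or reporters are annotated, and the record does not state whether the ORF keeps a stop codon. The plasmid belongs to a consortium-wide collection of solute carrier clones assembled to support systematic functional and drug-discovery studies of SLC transporters.
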