Addgene plasmid #132074: pDONR221_SLC35E2B
Purpose: Gateway entry clone with codon-optimized ORF sequence for subcloning into custom expression vectors
Depositing lab: RESOLUTE Consortium & Giulio Superti-Furga. Depositing organization: CeMM Research Center for Molecular Medicine. Publication: The RESOLUTE consortium: unlocking SLC transporters for drug discovery. Superti-Furga G, Lackner D, Wiedmer T, Ingles-Prieto A, Barbosa B, Girardi E, Goldmann U, Gurtl B, Klavins K, Klimek C, Lindinger S, Lineiro-Retes E, Muller AC, Onstein S, Redinger G, Reil D, Sedlyarov V, Wolf G, Crawford M, Everley R, ... Steppan CM. Nat Rev Drug Discov. 2020 Jul;19(7):429-430. doi: 10.1038/d41573-020-00056-6. PubMed 32265506.
Backbone
  Vector backbone: pDONR221
  Backbone manufacturer: Thermo Fisher Scientific
  Backbone size w/o insert (bp): 2550
  Vector type: Mammalian Expression
Growth in bacteria
  Bacterial resistance: Kanamycin, 50 μg/mL
  Growth temperature: 37°C
  Growth strain: Stbl3
  Copy number: High Copy
Gene/Insert
  Gene/Insert name: SLC35E2B
  Species: H. sapiens (human)
  Insert size (bp): 1215
  Entrez Gene: SLC35E2B (a.k.a. SLC35E2, FLJ43631, KIAA0447, MGC104754, MGC117254, DKFZp564C093, DKFZp686M0869)
  Cloning method: Gateway Cloning
  Sequencing primers: 5′ M13-fwd; 3′ M13-rev
Terms and licenses: Academic/Nonprofit Terms; Industry Terms
Depositor comments: For more information on the full Resolute plasmid collection, please see www.addgene.org/depositor-collections/re-solute/. Please provide your feedback on this plasmid to the RESOLUTE consortium by filling out their RESOLUTE repository feedback form: https://forms.office.com/Pages/ResponsePage.aspx?id=0e05yklzmkS7rjFGQL4N7z4feCLQvEJAmVcOCM_u885UN1JJRko0Ukg4TVQwNTZLOUxPQVJWT1NHUCQlQCN0PWcu
How to cite: pDONR221_SLC35E2B was a gift from RESOLUTE Consortium & Giulio Superti-Furga (Addgene plasmid # 132074 ; http://n2t.net/addgene:132074 ; RRID:Addgene_132074)
