>Addgene plasmid #132074 | pDONR221_SLC35E2B | depositor partial sequence | sequence record 253548 | Codon-optimized ORF of SLC35E2B
ATGAGCTCCTCTGTGAAGACACCTGCCCTGGAGGAGCTGGTGCCAGGAAGCGAGGAGAAGCCAAAGGGCA
GGTCTCCACTGAGCTGGGGATCCCTGTTCGGACACCGCTCTGAGAAGATCGTGTTTGCCAAGAGCGACGG
CGGCACCGATGAGAACGTGCTGACCGTGACAATCACCGAGACCACAGTGATCGAGTCCGACCTGGGCGTG
TGGAGCTCCAGGGCCCTGCTGTACCTGACACTGTGGTTCTTTTTCTCTTTTTGCACCCTGTTCCTGAATA
AGTATATCCTGTCCCTGCTGGGAGGAGAGCCTTCTATGCTGGGAGCCGTGCAGATGCTGAGCACCACAGT
GATCGGCTGCGTGAAGACCCTGGTGCCATGCTGTCTGTACCAGCACAAGGCCAGGCTGTCCTATCCCCCT
AACTTTCTGATGACAATGCTGTTCGTGGGCCTGATGCGCTTTGCAACCGTGGTGCTGGGACTGGTGAGCC
TGAAGAATGTGGCCGTGTCCTTCGCCGAGACAGTGAAGTCTAGCGCCCCCATCTTTACCGTGATCATGTC
TCGGATGATCCTGGGCGAGTACACAGGCCTGCTGGTGAACCTGAGCCTGATCCCTGTGATGGGAGGACTG
GCCCTGTGCACAGCAACCGAGATCAGCTTTAATGTGCTGGGCTTCTCCGCCGCCCTGTCTACCAACATCA
TGGACTGTCTGCAGAACGTGTTCAGCAAGAAGCTGCTGAGCGGCGATAAGTACAGATTCTCCGCCCCAGA
GCTGCAGTTTTATACATCTGCCGCAGCAGTGGCAATGCTGGTGCCAGCACGGGTGTTTTTCACCGACGTG
CCTGTGATCGGCAGATCCGGCAAGTCCTTCTCTTACAACCAGGACGTGGTGCTGCTGCTGCTGACAGATG
GCGTGCTGTTTCACCTGCAGAGCGTGACCGCCTATGCCCTGATGGGCAAGATCTCCCCCGTGACATTCTC
TGTGGCCAGCACCGTGAAGCACGCCCTGAGCATCTGGCTGTCCGTGATCGTGTTTGGCAACAAGATCACC
AGCCTGTCCGCCGTGGGAACAGCCCTGGTGACCGTGGGCGTGCTGCTGTATAATAAGGCAAGGCAGCACC
AGCAGGAGGCCCTGCAGTCCCTGGCAGCAGCAACAGGAAGGGCACCAGACGATACCGTGGAGCCACTGCT
GCCCCAGGATCCTAGACAGCACCCC
